Addgene plasmid #10766: 978 pSG5L HA PTEN 1-373
Depositing lab: William Sellers. Depositing organization: Dana-Farber Cancer Institute.
Backbone
  Vector backbone: pSG5L-HA
  Backbone size w/o insert (bp): 4100
  Vector type: Mammalian Expression
Growth in bacteria
  Bacterial resistance: Ampicillin, 100 μg/mL
  Growth temperature: 37°C
  Growth strain: DH5alpha
  Copy number: High Copy
Gene/Insert
  Gene/Insert name: PTEN
  Species: H. sapiens (human)
  Insert size (bp): 1119
  Mutation: Amino acids 1-373.
  Entrez Gene: PTEN (a.k.a. 10q23del, BZS, CWS1, DEC, GLM2, MHAM, MMAC1, PTEN1, PTENbeta, TEP1)
  Tag / fusion protein: HA (N terminal on backbone)
  Cloning method: Restriction Enzyme; 5′ cloning site BamHI (not destroyed); 3′ cloning site EcoRI (not destroyed)
  Sequencing primers: 5′ T7
Terms and licenses: Academic/Nonprofit Terms; Industry Terms: Not Available to Industry
How to cite: 978 pSG5L HA PTEN 1-373 was a gift from William Sellers (Addgene plasmid # 10766 ; http://n2t.net/addgene:10766 ; RRID:Addgene_10766)
