[The description below was written by a language model from this plasmid's Addgene catalogue record.]
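Description:
978 pSG5L HA PTEN 1-373 is a mammalian expression plasmid built on the pSG5L-HA backbone (about 4.1 kb without insert). It is propagated in E. coli as a high-copy plasmid under ampicillin selection. The record lists no mammalian selection marker, and it does not give a feature table or name the promoter driving expression. The pSG5 family of vectors generally uses the SV40 early promoter for expression in mammalian cells. These vectors also carry a T7 promoter upstream of the cloning site, which fits with T7 being the listed 5′ sequencing primer.

The insert is an 1119 bp fragment of human PTEN encoding amino acids 1-373, cloned between BamHI and EcoRI sites that both remain intact. Full-length PTEN is 403 residues, so this construct is a C-terminal truncation lacking the last 30 amino acids of the tail. An HA epitope tag supplied by the backbone is fused to the N terminus, so the protein can be detected or immunoprecipitated with anti-HA antibodies.

PTEN is a tumour suppressor lipid and protein phosphatase that antagonises PI3K/AKT signalling. A defined truncation such as this one is typically used alongside the full-length protein and other deletion mutants. Such comparisons, usually made after transient transfection, map how the C-terminal region contributes to protein stability, regulation, interactions or growth-suppressive activity. The record does not state the specific experimental purpose.
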