>Addgene plasmid #10766 | 978 pSG5L HA PTEN 1-373 | addgene partial sequence | sequence record 17700 | T7 5'-TAATACGACTCACTATAGGG-3'
TACGACGTGCCCGACTACGCCTCCCTCGGATCCATGACAGCCATCATCAAAGAGATCGTTAGCAGAAACA
AAAGGAGATATCAAGAGGATGGATTCGACTTAGACTTGACCTATATTTATCCAAACATTATTGCTATGGG
ATTTCCTGCAGAAAGACTTGAAGGCGTATACAGGAACAATATTGATGATGTAGTAAGGTTTTTGGATTCA
AAGCATAAAAACCATTACAAGATATACAATCTTTGTGCTGAAAGACATTATGACACCGCCAAATTTAATT
GCAGAGTTGCACAATATCCTTTTGAAGACCATAACCCACCACAGCTAGAACTTATCAAACCCTTTTGTGA
AGATCTTGACCAATGGCTAAGTGAAGATGACAATCATGTTGCAGCAATTCACTGTAAAGCTGGAAAGGGA
CGAACTGGTGTAATGATATGTGCATATTTATTACATCGGGGCAAATTTTTAAAGGCACAAGAGGCCCTAG
ATTTCTATGGGGAAGTAAGGACCAGAGACAAAAAGGGAGTAACTATTCCCAGTCAGAGGCGCTATGTGTA
TTATTATAGCTACCTGTTAAAGAATCATCTGGATTATAGACCAGTGGCACTGTTGTTTCACAAAATGATG
TTTGAAACTATTC
